Addgene plasmid #67273: pMJH65
Purpose: Conjugally transferable red recombinogenic plasmid
Depositing lab: Mark Liles. Depositing organization: Auburn University. Publication: Genome modifications and cloning using a conjugally transferable recombineering system. Hossain MJ, Thurlow CM, Sun D, Nasrin S, Liles MR. Biotechnol Rep (Amst). 2015 Aug 28;8:24-35. doi: 10.1016/j.btre.2015.08.005. eCollection 2015 Dec. PubMed 28352570.
Backbone
  Vector backbone: pMJH46
  Backbone size w/o insert (bp): 8754
  Total vector size (bp): 10254
  Vector type: Bacterial Expression ; Red Recombinase, temperature sensitive
Growth in bacteria
  Bacterial resistance: Ampicillin and Tetracycline, 100 & 10 μg/mL
  Growth temperature: 30°C
  Growth strain: SM10lambdapir
  Copy number: Low Copy
Gene/Insert
  Gene/Insert name: tetA (alt name: Tetracycline resistance gene)
  Insert size (bp): 1500
  Promoter: tetA promoter of plasmid pACYC184 origin
  Cloning method: Restriction Enzyme; 5′ cloning site BstZ17I (unknown if destroyed); 3′ cloning site SfiI (unknown if destroyed)
  Sequencing primers: 5′ GTAGACTTCCGTTGAACT; 3′ TAATGAATCGGCCAAC
Terms and licenses: Academic/Nonprofit Terms; Industry Terms: Not Available to Industry
Depositor comments: Conjugally transferable red recombinase vector pMJH65
How to cite: pMJH65 was a gift from Mark Liles (Addgene plasmid # 67273 ; http://n2t.net/addgene:67273 ; RRID:Addgene_67273)
