[The description below was written by a language model from this plasmid's Addgene catalogue record and pLannotate feature annotations shown in this document.]
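Description:
pMJH65 is a 10.3 kb low-copy bacterial plasmid that delivers the phage λ Red recombination functions and can be moved between bacteria by conjugation. It was built on the pMJH46 backbone and replicates from the pSC101 origin together with its Rep101 (RepA) protein. The record classes the vector as temperature sensitive and lists propagation at 30°C, which is consistent with a thermosensitive replicon that can be cured from cells by raising the temperature once recombineering is finished. Selection is dual. An AmpR β-lactamase cassette with its own promoter confers ampicillin resistance. The catalogued insert, an approximately 1.5 kb tetA tetracycline efflux gene driven by its native promoter of pACYC184 origin, confers tetracycline resistance. A short chloramphenicol acetyltransferase fragment and a partial tet promoter next to this insert appear to be non-functional remnants of cloning.

The working payload is the gam, bet and exo operon under the arabinose-inducible araBAD promoter, with the divergently transcribed araC regulator upstream and the λ tL3 terminator downstream. Gam blocks the host RecBCD nuclease, Exo resects double-stranded DNA ends to leave 3′ single-stranded tails, and Beta anneals those strands to homologous targets. Together they allow linear DNA with short homology arms to be integrated into a chromosome or plasmid. Mobilisation is provided by an IncP transfer region comprising oriT, traJ, traK and a partial traI, along with an oriV fragment. This region lets the plasmid be transferred from a donor that supplies the remaining transfer functions in trans, such as the listed SM10 λpir strain. The construct is intended for genome modification and cloning by recombineering, with the Red system introduced into recipient bacteria by conjugation.
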