Features (pLannotate 1.2.2; 20 found; start..end, strand, type, name):
     11..889     -  CDS            araC: L-arabinose regulatory protein; araC
    916..1200    +  promoter       araBAD promoter: araBAD; promoter of the L-arabinose operon of E. coli; the araC regulatory gene is transcribed in the opposite direction (Guzman et al., 1995)
   1244..1660    +  CDS            Gam: inhibitor of the host RecBCD nuclease in the λ Red system; gam; protects the double-stranded DNA substrate for recombination
   1666..2451    +  CDS            Beta: single-stranded DNA binding recombinase in the λ Red system; bet; mediates pairing of a single-stranded DNA with a complementary target
   2448..3128    +  CDS            Exo: 5' to 3' double-stranded DNA exonuclease in the λ Red system; exo; creates 3' single-stranded DNA tails
   3129..3373    +  terminator     λ tL3 terminator: transcription terminator tL3 from phage λ
   3396..3601    +  rep_origin     oriV (fragment): incP origin of replication
   3615..4010    -  CDS            traK: TRAK4_ECOLX - Experimental evidence at protein level: Swiss-Prot protein existence level 1. From Escherichia coli.
   4236..4345    +  oriT           oriT: incP origin of transfer
   4378..4749    +  CDS            traJ: oriT-recognizing protein; traJ
   4787..5335    +  CDS            traI (fragment): TRAI6_ECOLX - Experimental evidence at protein level: Swiss-Prot protein existence level 1. The initiation process of transfer DNA synthesis requires the interaction of at least three plasmid-specific components (TraH, I, and J) at the transfer origin resulting in the assembly of a specialised nucleoprotein complex - the relaxosome. Site- and strand-specific cleavage at the transfer origin is dependent on TraI and TraJ. From Escherichia coli.
   5422..5490    -  CDS            resD (fragment): REDM_ECOLX - Also known as D. Protein inferred from homology: Swiss-Prot protein existence level 3. This resolvase acts at the RfsF equivalent resolution sequence of pColBM-CL139. From Escherichia coli.
   5689..6879    -  CDS            TcR: tetracycline efflux protein; tet; confers resistance to tetracycline
   6927..6955    -  promoter       tet promoter: E. coli promoter for tetracycline efflux protein gene
   7005..7149    +  CDS            CmR (fragment): chloramphenicol acetyltransferase; cat; confers resistance to chloramphenicol
   7234..7251    -  promoter       tet promoter (fragment): E. coli promoter for tetracycline efflux protein gene
   7421..8371    -  CDS            Rep101: RepA protein needed for replication with the pSC101 origin; rep101
   8419..8641    -  rep_origin     pSC101 ori: low-copy replication origin that requires the Rep101 protein
   9263..10123   -  CDS            AmpR: β-lactamase; bla; confers resistance to ampicillin, carbenicillin, and related antibiotics
  10124..10228   -  promoter       AmpR promoter: bla
>Addgene plasmid #67273 | pMJH65 | depositor full sequence | sequence record 121707 | pMJH65 sequence 10254 bps
CATCGATTTATTATGACAACTTGACGGCTACATCATTCACTTTTTCTTCACAACCGGCACGGAACTCGCT
CGGGCTGGCCCCGGTGCATTTTTTAAATACCCGCGAGAAATAGAGTTGATCGTCAAAACCAACATTGCGA
CCGACGGTGGCGATAGGCATCCGGGTGGTGCTCAAAAGCAGCTTCGCCTGGCTGATACGTTGGTCCTCGC
GCCAGCTTAAGACGCTAATCCCTAACTGCTGGCGGAAAAGATGTGACAGACGCGACGGCGACAAGCAAAC
ATGCTGTGCGACGCTGGCGATATCAAAATTGCTGTCTGCCAGGTGATCGCTGATGTACTGACAAGCCTCG
CGTACCCGATTATCCATCGGTGGATGGAGCGACTCGTTAATCGCTTCCATGCGCCGCAGTAACAATTGCT
CAAGCAGATTTATCGCCAGCAGCTCCGAATAGCGCCCTTCCCCTTGCCCGGCGTTAATGATTTGCCCAAA
CAGGTCGCTGAAATGCGGCTGGTGCGCTTCATCCGGGCGAAAGAACCCCGTATTGGCAAATATTGACGGC
CAGTTAAGCCATTCATGCCAGTAGGCGCGCGGACGAAAGTAAACCCACTGGTGATACCATTCGCGAGCCT
CCGGATGACGACCGTAGTGATGAATCTCTCCTGGCGGGAACAGCAAAATATCACCCGGTCGGCAAACAAA
TTCTCGTCCCTGATTTTTCACCACCCCCTGACCGCGAATGGTGAGATTGAGAATATAACCTTTCATTCCC
AGCGGTCGGTCGATAAAAAAATCGAGATAACCGTTGGCCTCAATCGGCGTTAAACCCGCCACCAGATGGG
CATTAAACGAGTATCCCGGCAGCAGGGGATCATTTTGCGCTTCAGCCATACTTTTCATACTCCCGCCATT
CAGAGAAGAAACCAATTGTCCATATTGCATCAGACATTGCCGTCACTGCGTCTTTTACTGGCTCTTCTCG
CTAACCAAACCGGTAACCCCGCTTATTAAAAGCATTCTGTAACAAAGCGGGACCAAAGCCATGACAAAAA
CGCGTAACAAAAGTGTCTATAATCACGGCAGAAAAGTCCACATTGATTATTTGCACGGCGTCACACTTTG
CTATGCCATAGCATTTTTATCCATAAGATTAGCGGATCCTACCTGACGCTTTTTATCGCAACTCTCTACT
GTTTCTCCATACCCGTTTTTTTGGGAATTCGAGCTCTAAGGAGGTTATAAAAAATGGATATTAATACTGA
AACTGAGATCAAGCAAAAGCATTCACTAACCCCCTTTCCTGTTTTCCTAATCAGCCCGGCATTTCGCGGG
CGATATTTTCACAGCTATTTCAGGAGTTCAGCCATGAACGCTTATTACATTCAGGATCGTCTTGAGGCTC
AGAGCTGGGCGCGTCACTACCAGCAGCTCGCCCGTGAAGAGAAAGAGGCAGAACTGGCAGACGACATGGA
AAAAGGCCTGCCCCAGCACCTGTTTGAATCGCTATGCATCGATCATTTGCAACGCCACGGGGCCAGCAAA
AAATCCATTACCCGTGCGTTTGATGACGATGTTGAGTTTCAGGAGCGCATGGCAGAACACATCCGGTACA
TGGTTGAAACCATTGCTCACCACCAGGTTGATATTGATTCAGAGGTATAAAACGAATGAGTACTGCACTC
GCAACGCTGGCTGGGAAGCTGGCTGAACGTGTCGGCATGGATTCTGTCGACCCACAGGAACTGATCACCA
CTCTTCGCCAGACGGCATTTAAAGGTGATGCCAGCGATGCGCAGTTCATCGCATTACTGATCGTTGCCAA
CCAGTACGGCCTTAATCCGTGGACGAAAGAAATTTACGCCTTTCCTGATAAGCAGAATGGCATCGTTCCG
GTGGTGGGCGTTGATGGCTGGTCCCGCATCATCAATGAAAACCAGCAGTTTGATGGCATGGACTTTGAGC
AGGACAATGAATCCTGTACATGCCGGATTTACCGCAAGGACCGTAATCATCCGATCTGCGTTACCGAATG
GATGGATGAATGCCGCCGCGAACCATTCAAAACTCGCGAAGGCAGAGAAATCACGGGGCCGTGGCAGTCG
CATCCCAAACGGATGTTACGTCATAAAGCCATGATTCAGTGTGCCCGTCTGGCCTTCGGATTTGCTGGTA
TCTATGACAAGGATGAAGCCGAGCGCATTGTCGAAAATACTGCATACACTGCAGAACGTCAGCCGGAACG
CGACATCACTCCGGTTAACGATGAAACCATGCAGGAGATTAACACTCTGCTGATCGCCCTGGATAAAACA
TGGGATGACGACTTATTGCCGCTCTGTTCCCAGATATTTCGCCGCGACATTCGTGCATCGTCAGAACTGA
CACAGGCCGAAGCAGTAAAAGCTCTTGGATTCCTGAAACAGAAAGCCGCAGAGCAGAAGGTGGCAGCATG
ACACCGGACATTATCCTGCAGCGTACCGGGATCGATGTGAGAGCTGTCGAACAGGGGGATGATGCGTGGC
ACAAATTACGGCTCGGCGTCATCACCGCTTCAGAAGTTCACAACGTGATAGCAAAACCCCGCTCCGGAAA
GAAGTGGCCTGACATGAAAATGTCCTACTTCCACACCCTGCTTGCTGAGGTTTGCACCGGTGTGGCTCCG
GAAGTTAACGCTAAAGCACTGGCCTGGGGAAAACAGTACGAGAACGACGCCAGAACCCTGTTTGAATTCA
CTTCCGGCGTGAATGTTACTGAATCCCCGATCATCTATCGCGACGAAAGTATGCGTACCGCCTGCTCTCC
CGATGGTTTATGCAGTGACGGCAACGGCCTTGAACTGAAATGCCCGTTTACCTCCCGGGATTTCATGAAG
TTCCGGCTCGGTGGTTTCGAGGCCATAAAGTCAGCTTACATGGCCCAGGTGCAGTACAGCATGTGGGTGA
CGCGAAAAAATGCCTGGTACTTTGCCAACTATGACCCGCGTATGAAGCGTGAAGGCCTGCATTATGTCGT
GATTGAGCGGGATGAAAAGTACATGGCGAGTTTTGACGAGATCGTGCCGGAGTTCATCGAAAAAATGGAC
GAGGCACTGGCTGAAATTGGTTTTGTATTTGGGGAGCAATGGCGATGACGCATCCTCACGATAATATCCG
GGTAGGCGCAATCACTTTCGTCTACTCCGTTACAAAGCGAGGCTGGGTATTTCCCGGCCTTTCTGTTATC
CGAAATCCACTGAAAGCACAGCGGCTGGCTGAGGAGATAAATAATAAACGAGGGGCTGTATGCACAAAGC
ATCTTCTGTTGAGTTAAGAACGAGTATCGAGATGGCACATAGCCTTGCTCAAATTGGAATCAGGTTTGTG
CCAATACCAGTAGAAACAGACGAAGAATCCATGATCACCGCTAACCTGTCTTTTAACCTGCTTTTAAACC
AATATTTATAAACCTTGTTTTTAACCAGGGCTGCGCCCTGTGCGCGTGACCGCGCACGCCGAAGGGGGGT
GCCCCCCCTTCTCGAACCCTCCCGGCCCGCTAACGCGGGCCTCCCATCCCCCCAGGGGCTGCGCCCCTCG
GCCGCGAACGGCCTCACCCCAAAAATGGCAGGGGATCTCGAGGGATCCTTTTTGTCCGGTGTTGGGTTGA
AGGTGAAGCCGGTCGGGGCCGCAGCGGGGGCCGGCTTTTCAGCCTTGCCCCCCTGCTTCGGCCGCCGTGG
CTCCGGCGTCTTGGGTGCCGGCGCGGGTTCCGCAGCCTTGGCCTGCGGTGCGGGCACATCGGCGGGCTTG
GCCTTGATGTGCCGCCTGGCGTGCGAGCGGAACGTCTCGTAGGAGAACTTGACCTTCCCCGTTTCCCGCA
TGTGCTCCCAAATGGTGACGAGCGCATAGCCGGACGCTAACGCCGCCTCGACATCCGCCCTCACCGCCAG
GAACGCAACCGCAGCCTCATCACGCCGGCGCTTCTTGGCCGCGCGGGATTCAACCCACTCGGCCAGCTCG
TCGGTGTAGCTCTTTGGCATCGTCTCTCGCCTGTCCCCTCAGTTCAGTAATTTCCTGCATTTGCCTGTTT
CCAGTCGGTAGATATTCCACAAAACAGCAGGGAAGCAGCGCTTTTCCGCTGCATAACCCTGCTTCGGGGT
CATTATAGCGATTTTTTCGGTATATCCATCCTTTTTCGCACGATATACAGGATTTTGCCAAAGGGTTCGT
GTAGACTTTCCTTGGTGTACCCAACGGCGTCAGCCGGGCAGGATAGGTGAAGTAGGCCCACCCGCGAGCG
GGTGTTCCTTCTTCACTGTCCCTTATTCGCACCTGGCGGTGCTCAACGGGAATCCTGCTCTGCGAGGCTG
GCCGGCTACCGCCGGCGTAACAGATGAGGGCAAGCGGATGGCTGATGAAACCAAGCCAACCAGGAAGGGC
AGCCCACCTATCAAGGTGTACTGCCTTCCAGACGAACGAAGAGCGATTGAGGAAAAGGCGGCGGCGGCCG
GCATGAGCCTGTCGGCCTACCTGCTGGCCGTCGGCCAGGGCTACAAAATCACGGGCGTCGTGGACTATGA
GCACGTCCGCGAGCTGGCCCGCATCAATGGCGACCTGGGCCGCCTGGGCGGCCTGCTGAAACTCTGGCTC
ACCGACGACCCGCGCACGGCGCGGTTCGGTGATGCCACGATCCTCGCCCTGCTGGCGAAGATCGAAGAGA
AGCAGGACGAGCTTGGCAAGGTCATGATGGGCGTGGTCCGCCCGAGGGCAGAGCCATGACTTTTTTAGCC
GCTAAAACGGCCGGGGGGTGCGCGTGATTGCCAAGCACGTCCCCATGCGCTCCATCAAGAAGAGCGACTT
CGCGGAGCTGGTGAAGTACATCACCGACGAGCAAGGCAAGACCGAGCGCCTGGGTCACGTGCGCGTCACG
AACTGCGAGGCAATCACCCTGCCCGCTGTCATGGCCGAGGTGATGGCGACCCAGCACGGCAACACCCGTT
CCGAGGCCGACAAGACCTATCACCTGCTGGTTAGCTTCCGCGCGGGAGAGAAGCCCGACGCGGAGACGTT
GCGCGCGATTGAGGACCGCATCTGCGCTGGGCTTGGCTTCGCCGAGCATCAGCGCGTCAGTGCCGTGCAT
CACGACACCGACAACCTGCACATCCATATCGCCATCAACAAGATTCACCCGACCCGAAACACCATCCATG
AGCCGTATCGGGCCTACCGCGCCCTCGCTGACCTCTGCGCGACGCTCGAACGGGACTACGGGCTTGAGCG
TGACAATCACGAAACGCGGCAGCGCGTTTCCGAGAACCGCGCGAACGACATGGAGCGGCACGCGGGCGTG
GAAAGCCTGGTCGGCTGCTCGAGGGCTTCGCCCTGTCGCTCGACTGCGGCGAGCACTACTGGCTGTAAAA
GGACAGACCACATCATTATCGTGACTGACTGCTGCGTGTAGACTTCCGTTGAACTGATGGACTTATGTCC
CATCAGGCTTTGCAGAACTTTCAGCGGTAGACAGGAGCACGATCATGCGCACCCGTGGCCAGGACCCAAC
GCTGCCCGAGATGCGCCGCGTGCGGCTGCTGGAGATGGCGGACGCGATGGATATGTTCTGCCAAGGGTTG
GTTTGCGCATTCACAGTTCTCCGCAAGAATTGATTGGCTCCAATTCTTGGAGTGGTGAATCCGTTAGCGA
GGTGCCGCCGGCTTCCATTCAGGTCGAGGTGGCCCGGCTCCATGCACCGCGACGCAACGCGGGGAGGCAG
ACAAGGTATAGGGCGGCGCCTACAATCCATGCCAACCCGTTCCATGTGCTCGCCGAGGCGGCATAAATCG
CCGTGACGATCAGCGGTCCAATGATCGAAGTTAGGCTGGTAAGAGCCGCGAGCGATCCTTGAAGCTGTCC
CTGATGGTCGTCATCTACCTGCCTGGACAGCATGGCCTGCAACGCGGGCATCCCGATGCCGCCGGAAGCG
AGAAGAATCATAATGGGGAAGGCCATCCAGCCTCGCGTCGCGAACGCCAGCAAGACGTAGCCCAGCGCGT
CGGCCGCCATGCCGGCGATAATGGCCTGCTTCTCGCCGAAACGTTTGGTGGCGGGACCAGTGACGAAGGC
TTGAGCGAGGGCGTGCAAGATTCCGAATACCGCAAGCGACAGGCCGATCATCGTCGCGCTCCAGCGAAAG
CGGTCCTCGCCGAAAATGACCCAGAGCGCTGCCGGCACCTGTCCTACGAGTTGCATGATAAAGAAGACAG
TCATAAGTGCGGCGACGATAGTCATGCCCCGCGCCCACCGGAAGGAGCTGACTGGGTTGAAGGCTCTCAA
GGGCATCGGTCGACGCTCTCCCTTATGCGACTCCTGCATTAGGAAGCAGCCCAGTAGTAGGTTGAGGCCG
TTGAGCACCGCCGCCGCAAGGAATGGTGCATGCAAGGAGATGGCGCCCAACAGTCCCCCGGCCACGGGGC
CTGCCACCATACCCACGCCGAAACAAGCGCTCATGAGCCCGAAGTGGCGAGCCCGATCTTCCCCATCGGT
GATGTCGGCGATATAGGCGCCAGCAACCGCACCTGTGGCGCCGGTGATGCCGGCCACGATGCGTCCGGCG
TAGAGGATCCACAGGACGGGTGTGGTCGCCATGATCGCGTAGTCGATAGTGGCTCCAAGTAGCGAAGCGA
GCAGGACTGGGCGGCGGCCAAAGCGGTCGGACAGTGCTCCGAGAACGGGTGCGCATAGAAATTGCATCAA
CGCATATAGCGCTAGCAGCACGCCATAGTGACTGGCGATGCTGTCGGAATGGACGATATCCCGCAAGAGG
CCCGGCAGTACCGGCATAACCAAGCCTATGCCTACAGCATCCAGGGTGACGGTGCCGAGGATGACGATGA
GCGCATTGTTAGATTTCATACACGGTGCCTGACTGCGTTAGCAATTTAACTGTGATAAACTACCGCATTA
AAGCTTATCGATGATAAGCTGTCAAACATGAGAATTACAACTTATATCGTATGGGGCTGACTTCAGGTGC
TACACATGGGCAAATATTATACGCAAGGCGACAAGGTGCTGATGCCGCTGGCGATTCAGGTTCATCATGC
CGTTTGTGATGGCTTCCATGTCGGCAGAATGCTTAATGAATTACAACAGTACTGCGATGAGTGGCAGGGC
GGGGCGTAATTTTTTTAAGGCAGTTATTGGTGCCCTTAAACGCCTGGTTGCTACGCCTGAATAAGTGATA
ATAAGCGGATGAATGGCAGAAATTCGATGATAAGCTGTCAAACATGAGAATTGGTCGACGGCCCGGGCGG
CCGCAAGGGGTTCGCGTTGGCCGATTCATTAGATCATGGGTATGGACAGTTTTCCCTTTGATATGTAACG
GTGAACAGTTGTTCTACTTTTGTTTGTTAGTCTTGATGCTTCACTGATAGATACAAGAGCCATAAGAACC
TCAGATCCTTCCGTATTTAGCCAGTATGTTCTCTAGTGTGGTTCGTTGTTTTTGCGTGAGCCATGAGAAC
GAACCATTGAGATCATACTTACTTTGCATGTCACTCAAAAATTTTGCCTCAAAACTGGTGAGCTGAATTT
TTGCAGTTAAAGCATCGTGTAGTGTTTTTCTTAGTCCGTTACGTAGGTAGGAATCTGATGTAATGGTTGT
TGGTATTTTGTCACCATTCATTTTTATCTGGTTGTTCTCAAGTTCGGTTACGAGATCCATTTGTCTATCT
AGTTCAACTTGGAAAATCAACGTATCAGTCGGGCGGCCTCGCTTATCAACCACCAATTTCATATTGCTGT
AAGTGTTTAAATCTTTACTTATTGGTTTCAAAACCCATTGGTTAAGCCTTTTAAACTCATGGTAGTTATT
TTCAAGCATTAACATGAACTTAAATTCATCAAGGCTAATCTCTATATTTGCCTTGTGAGTTTTCTTTTGT
GTTAGTTCTTTTAATAACCACTCATAAATCCTCATAGAGTATTTGTTTTCAAAAGACTTAACATGTTCCA
GATTATATTTTATGAATTTTTTTAACTGGAAAAGATAAGGCAATATCTCTTCACTAAAAACTAATTCTAA
TTTTTCGCTTGAGAACTTGGCATAGTTTGTCCACTGGAAAATCTCAAAGCCTTTAACCAAAGGATTCCTG
ATTTCCACAGTTCTCGTCATCAGCTCTCTGGTTGCTTTAGCTAATACACCATAAGCATTTTCCCTACTGA
TGTTCATCATCTGAGCGTATTGGTTATAAGTGAACGATACCGTCCGTTCTTTCCTTGTAGGGTTTTCAAT
CGTGGGGTTGAGTAGTGCCACACAGCATAAAATTAGCTTGGTTTCATGCTCCGTTAAGTCATAGCGACTA
ATCGCTAGTTCATTTGCTTTGAAAACAACTAATTCAGACATACATCTCAATTGGTCTAGGTGATTTTAAT
CACTATACCAATTGAGATGGGCTAGTCAATGATAATTACTAGTCCTTTTCCTTTGAGTTGTGGGTATCTG
TAAATTCTGCTAGACCTTTGCTGGAAAACTTGTAAATTCTGCTAGACCCTCTGTAAATTCCGCTAGACCT
TTGTGTGTTTTTTTTGTTTATATTCAAGTGGTTATAATTTATAGAATAAAGAAAGAATAAAAAAAGATAA
AAAGAATAGATCCCAGCCCTGTGTATAACTCACTACTTTAGTCAGTTCCGCAGTATTACAAAAGGATGTC
GCAAACGCTGTTTGCTCCTCTACAAAACAGACCTTAAAACCCTAAAGGCTTAAGTAGCACCCTCGCAAGC
TCGGTTGCGGCCGCAATCGGGCAAATCGCTGAATATTCCTTTTGTCTCCGACCATCAGGCACCTGAGTCG
CTGTCTTTTTCGTGACATTCAGTTCGCTGCGCTCACGGCTCTGGCAGTGAATGGGGGTAAATGGCACTAC
AGGCGCCTTTTATGGATTCATGCAAGGAAACTACCCATAATACAAGAAAAGCCCGTCACGGGCTTCTCAG
GGCGTTTTATGGCGGGTCTGCTATGTGGTGCTATCTGACTTTTTGCTGTTCAGCAGTTCCTGCCCTCTGA
TTTTCCAGTCTGACCACTTCGGATTATCCCGTGACAGGTCATTCAGACTGGCTAATGCACCCAGTAAGGC
AGCGGTATCATCAACGGGGTCTGACGCTCAGTGGAACGAAAACTCACGTTAAGGGATTTTGGTCATGAGA
TTATCAAAAAGGATCTTCACCTAGATCCTTTTAAATTAAAAATGAAGTTTTAAATCAATCTAAAGTATAT
ATGAGTAAACTTGGTCTGACAGTTACCAATGCTTAATCAGTGAGGCACCTATCTCAGCGATCTGTCTATT
TCGTTCATCCATAGTTGCCTGACTCCCCGTCGTGTAGATAACTACGATACGGGAGGGCTTACCATCTGGC
CCCAGTGCTGCAATGATACCGCGAGACCCACGCTCACCGGCTCCAGATTTATCAGCAATAAACCAGCCAG
CCGGAAGGGCCGAGCGCAGAAGTGGTCCTGCAACTTTATCCGCCTCCATCCAGTCTATTAATTGTTGCCG
GGAAGCTAGAGTAAGTAGTTCGCCAGTTAATAGTTTGCGCAACGTTGTTGCCATTGCTACAGGCATCGTG
GTGTCACGCTCGTCGTTTGGTATGGCTTCATTCAGCTCCGGTTCCCAACGATCAAGGCGAGTTACATGAT
CCCCCATGTTGTGCAAAAAAGCGGTTAGCTCCTTCGGTCCTCCGATCGTTGTCAGAAGTAAGTTGGCCGC
AGTGTTATCACTCATGGTTATGGCAGCACTGCATAATTCTCTTACTGTCATGCCATCCGTAAGATGCTTT
TCTGTGACTGGTGAGTACTCAACCAAGTCATTCTGAGAATAGTGTATGCGGCGACCGAGTTGCTCTTGCC
CGGCGTCAATACGGGATAATACCGCGCCACATAGCAGAACTTTAAAAGTGCTCATCATTGGAAAACGTTC
TTCGGGGCGAAAACTCTCAAGGATCTTACCGCTGTTGAGATCCAGTTCGATGTAACCCACTCGTGCACCC
AACTGATCTTCAGCATCTTTTACTTTCACCAGCGTTTCTGGGTGAGCAAAAACAGGAAGGCAAAATGCCG
CAAAAAAGGGAATAAGGGCGACACGGAAATGTTGAATACTCATACTCTTCCTTTTTCAATATTATTGAAG
CATTTATCAGGGTTATTGTCTCATGAGCGGATACATATTTGAATGTATTTAGAAAAATAAACAAATAGGG
GTTCCGCGCACATTTCCCCGAAAAGTGCCACCTG
