>Addgene plasmid #67273 | pMJH65 | addgene partial sequence | sequence record 121708 | Tet-F 5'-GGCAGGTAGATGACGACCAT-3'
CCTAACTTCGATCATTGGACCGCTGATCGTCACGGCGATTTATGCCGCCTCGGCGAGCACATGGAACGGG
TTGGCATGGATTGTAGGCGCCGCCCTATACCTTGTCTGCCTCCCCGCGTTGCGTCGCGGTGCATGGAGCC
GGGCCACCTCGACCTGAATGGAAGCCGGCGGCACCTCGCTAACGGATTCACCACTCCAAGAATTGGAGCC
AATCAATTCTTGCGGAGAACTGTGAATGCGCAAACCAACCCTTGGCAGAACATATCCATCGCGTCCGCCA
TCTCCAGCAGCCGCACGCGGCGCATCTCGGGCAGCGTTGGGTCCTGGCCACGGGTGCGCATGATCGTGCT
CCTGTCTACCGCTGAAAGTTCTGCAAAGCCTGATGGGACATAAGTCCATCAGTTCAACGGAAGTCTACAC
GCAGCAGTCAGTCACGATAATGATGTGGTCTGTCCTTTTACAGCCAGTAGTGCTCGCCGCAGTCGAGCGA
CAGGGCGAAGCCCTCGAGCAGCCGACCAGGCTTTCCACGCCCGCGTGCCGCTCCATGTCGTTCGCGCGGT
TCTCGGAAACGCGCTGCCGCGTTTCGTGATTGTCACGCTCAAGCCCGTAGTCCCGTTCGAGCGTCGCGCA
GAGGTCAGCGAGGGCGCGGTAGGCCCGATACGGCTCATGGATGGTGTTTCGGGTCGGGTGAATCTTGTTG
ATGGCGATATGGATGTGCAGGTTGTCGGTGTCGTGATGCACGGCACTGACGCGCTGATGCTCGGCGAAGC
CAAGCCCAGCGCAGATGCGGTCCTCAATCGCGCGCAACGTCTCCGCGT
